Addgene plasmid #60699: pcDNA-Cx43-YA/VD
Purpose: mammalian expression of rat Cx43 YA/VD mutant
Depositing lab: Parmender Mehta. Depositing organization: University of Nebraska Medical Center. Publication: Phosphorylation on Ser-279 and Ser-282 of connexin43 regulates endocytosis and gap junction assembly in pancreatic cancer cells. Johnson KE, Mitra S, Katoch P, Kelsey LS, Johnson KR, Mehta PP. Mol Biol Cell. 2013 Mar;24(6):715-33. doi: 10.1091/mbc.E12-07-0537. Epub 2013 Jan 30. PubMed 23363606.
Backbone
  Vector backbone: pcDNA3.1
  Backbone manufacturer: Invitrogen
  Vector type: Mammalian Expression
Growth in bacteria
  Bacterial resistance: Ampicillin, 100 μg/mL
  Growth temperature: 37°C
  Growth strain: DH5alpha
  Copy number: High Copy
Gene/Insert
  Gene/Insert name: Cx43 (alt names: gap junction protein, alpha 1; connexin43)
  Species: R. norvegicus (rat)
  Mutation: YA/VD (Y286A/V289D)
  Entrez Gene: Gja1 (a.k.a. Cx43, Cxnk1)
  Promoter: CMV
  Cloning method: Unknown
  Sequencing primers: 5′ CMV-F; 3′ BGHrev
Terms and licenses: Academic/Nonprofit Terms; Industry Terms: Not Available to Industry
How to cite: pcDNA-Cx43-YA/VD was a gift from Parmender Mehta (Addgene plasmid # 60699 ; http://n2t.net/addgene:60699 ; RRID:Addgene_60699)
