[The description below was written by a language model from this plasmid's Addgene catalogue record.]
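Description:
pcDNA-Cx43-YA/VD is a mammalian expression plasmid built on the pcDNA3.1 backbone. It carries the rat connexin43 coding sequence (Gja1, also called gap junction protein alpha 1) with two point substitutions, Y286A and V289D, which together give the construct its "YA/VD" name. The insert is transcribed from the CMV promoter, a strong constitutive promoter widely used for expression in transfected mammalian cells. The listed sequencing primers (a CMV forward primer and a BGH reverse primer) suggest that the insert lies between the promoter and the bovine growth hormone polyadenylation region typical of this vector family. In bacteria the plasmid is maintained at high copy number and selected with ampicillin. The record lists no epitope tag, fluorescent fusion or mammalian selection marker, states the cloning method as unknown, and includes no feature table, so the exact insert boundaries and other backbone elements cannot be confirmed here.

The stated purpose is mammalian expression of the Cx43 YA/VD mutant. The associated publication concerns how phosphorylation of connexin43 at Ser-279 and Ser-282 regulates endocytosis and gap junction assembly in pancreatic cancer cells. This suggests the mutant was used to compare the trafficking, internalisation or assembly behaviour of an altered connexin43 with that of the wild-type protein. Both substituted residues lie in the same general stretch of the protein as those serines, but the record does not say what functional motif the changes are meant to disrupt.
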