>Addgene plasmid #60699 | pcDNA-Cx43-YA/VD | addgene partial sequence | sequence record 102171 | CMV-F 5'-CGCAAATGGGCGGTAGGCGTG-3'
ACTGCTTACTGGCTTATCGAAATTAATACGACTCACTATAGGGAGACCCAAGCTGGCTAGCGTTTAAACT
TAAGCTTGGTACCGAGCTCGGATCCACTAGTCCAGTGTGGTGGAATTCCGGCTTTTACGAGGTATCAGCA
CTTTTCTTTCATTGGGGGGAAGGCGTGAGGAAAGTACCAAACAGCAGCAGACTTTTAAACTTTAAACAGA
CAGGTCTGAGAGCCTGAACTCTCATTTTTCCTTTGACTTCAGCCTCCAAGGAGTTCCACCAACTTTGGCG
CGCCGGCTTCACTTTCATTAAGTGAAAGAGAGGTGCCCAGACATGGGTGACTGGAGTGCCTTGGGGAAGC
TTCTGGACAAGGTCCAAGCCTACTCCACCGCTGGAGGGAAGGTGTGGCTGTCAGTGCTCTTCATATTCAG
AATCCTGCTCCTGGGGACAGCTGTTGAGTCAGCTTGGGGTGATGAACAGTCTGCCTTTCGCTGTAACACT
CAACAACCTGGCTGCGAAAACGTCTGCTATGACAAGTCCTTCCCCATCTCTCACGTGCGCTTCTGGGTCC
TTCAGATCATATTCGTGTCTGTGCCCACCCTCCTGTACTTGGCCCATGTGTTCTATGTGATGAGGAAGGA
AGAGAAGCTAAACAAGAAAGAAGAGGAGCTCAAAGTGGCCCAGACTGACGGGGTCAACGTGGAGATGCAC
CTGAAGCAGATTGAAATCAAGAAGTTCAAGTAC
