>Addgene plasmid #60699 | pcDNA-Cx43-YA/VD | addgene partial sequence | sequence record 102172 | BGH-rev 5'-TAGAAGGCACAGTCGAGG-3'
TAGACTCGAGCGGCCGCCACTGTGCTGGATATCTGCAGAATTCCGTTTTCTCCTCCATAATCGACAGCTC
GATGCTCAAGCCGGTTTAAATCTCCAGGTCATCAGGCCGAGGCCTGCTGCTGGCGCGGCTGCTGGCTCTG
CTGGAAGGTCGTTGGTCCACGATGGCTAATGGCTGGAGTTCATGTCCAGCAGCAACTTTTTTGGCATTCT
GGTTGTCGTCGGGGAAATCGAACGGCTGGGCGTGCGAGTTGGAGATGGTGCTTCCGGCCTGCCCCATGCG
ATTTTGCTCTGCGCTGTAGTTCGCCCAGTTTTGCTCGCTAGCTTGCTTGTTGTAATTGCGGCACGAGGAA
TTGTTTCTGTCACCAGTATCCAGCTTGGCCCCAGGAGGAGACATAGGCGAGAGTGGAGCCGTTGGTGAGG
AGCAGCCATTGAAGTAGGCGTATTTTGGAGATCCGCAGTCTTTTGATGGGCTCAGTGGGCCAGTGGTGGC
GTGGTAAGGATCGCTTCTTCCCTTCACGCGATCCTTAACGCCTTTGAAGAAGACGTAGAAGAGCTCAATG
ATGTTCAAAGCGAGAGACACCAAGGACACCACCAGCATGAAGATGATGAAGATGGTTTTCTCCGTGGGAC
GTGAGAGGAAGCAGTCTACCTGGTGGGGGCAGGGATCTCTCTTGCAGGTGTAGACCGCGCTCAAGCTGAA
CCCATAGATGTACCACTGGATGAGCA
